>Addgene plasmid #53552 | pP[RS3]3'M | addgene partial sequence | sequence record 90297 | pP[RS3] 5'-CTCAAATGGTTCGAGTGGT-3'
TAGTAATAAATATTTGTATGTACAATTTATTTGCTCCAATATATTTGTATATATTTCCCTCACAGCTATA
TTTATTCTAATTTAATATTATGACTTTTTAAGGTAATTTTTTGTGACCTGTTCGGAGTGATTAGCGTTAC
AATTTGAACTGAAAGTGACATCCAGTGTTTGTTCCTTGTGTAGATGCATCTCAAAAAAATGGTGGGCATA
ATAGTGTTGTTTATATATATCAAAAATAACAACTATAATAATAAGAATACATTTAATTTAGAAAATGCTT
GGATTTCACTGGAACTAGTTCTCTCTCTCTCTCTCTTATCTATCGCTACTTGGTTGGCGCGCTCTCGCGC
TCTCTTTGTGTGCGTGTGGGCAGTGTGTTTTTTGTTGTTTTGCGCTTTATGTGTTGTATTTTGTGTGTTT
GGCCGAAGTATTTAAAACAAAAGTGCAGCGGAAATAGTTAATAACAAAATATTAGTCGACGGTAGCGGTC
CGGTTGTTTTCGTGCTCATCGCGAGTACGTATTTATTTTTAAAAAATAATAAACGCGGCAAACACAATCA
CACAAATGTGCAGGCACAGTGGGACAAAGTGCGCTAAATTTGGATATGTAATAAATCCAAAACCAAAAAG
AAAACAAAAAACGGTAAAATATTTTACTGTTGTTAAAATTCGATCATTCATTATTCGCTGCATGAATTAG
CTTTGCGTACTCGCAGGCGCGCCTCGACGCGTCGTTGTACAATTTATTTGCTCCAATATATTTGTATATA
TTTCCCTCACAGCTATATTTATTCTAATTTAATATTATGACTTTTTAAGGTAATTTTTTGTGACCTGTTC
GGAGTGATTAGCGTTACAATTTGAACTGAAAGTGACATCCAGTGTTTGTTCCCTTGTGTAGATGCATCTC
AAAAAAATGGTGGGCATAATAGTGTTGTTTATATATATCAAAAATAACACTATAATAATAAGAATAC
