[The description below was written by a language model from this plasmid's Addgene catalogue record.]
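Description:
pP[RS3]3'M is a modified version of the Drosophila vector pP[RS3], catalogued as an insect expression plasmid. The parental backbone is about 8.7 kb. The plasmid is propagated in E. coli under ampicillin selection; the record lists its copy number as unknown and gives no details of the replication origin.

The modification is a 714 bp fragment cloned into a Bsp1407 site, which was preserved at both ends. The insert is described only as providing AscI and MluI restriction sites, so its role appears to be adding unique cloning sites to the backbone, presumably for inserting user-chosen sequences such as homology arms, rather than encoding a gene product. The "3'M" in the name suggests the sites lie on the 3' side of the pP[RS3] cassette, but the record does not confirm this. The promoter is given simply as the same as in pP[RS3], and no feature table is available, so the marker gene, P-element ends, recombinase target sites or other functional elements carried by the parental vector cannot be confirmed from the information provided.

The stated purpose is to allow an easy screen for TALEN- and CRISPR/Cas9-mediated mutagenesis in Drosophila. The associated work concerns nuclease-stimulated homologous recombination to modify the fly genome. This points to use as a donor or marker-carrying scaffold whose integration lets modified flies be identified readily, although the record does not spell out the exact screening scheme.
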