Addgene plasmid #53552: pP[RS3]3'M
Purpose: for an easy screen of TALEN- and CRISPR/Cas9- mediated mutagenesis in Drosophila
Depositing lab: Renjie Jiao. Depositing organization: Institute of Biophysics, Chinese Academy of Sciences. Publication: Various applications of TALEN- and CRISPR/Cas9-mediated homologous recombination to modify the Drosophila genome. Yu Z, Chen H, Liu J, Zhang H, Yan Y, Zhu N, Guo Y, Yang B, Chang Y, Dai F, Liang X, Chen Y, Shen Y, Deng WM, Chen J, Zhang B, Li C, Jiao R. Biol Open. 2014 Apr 15;3(4):271-80. doi: 10.1242/bio.20147682. PubMed 24659249.
Backbone
  Vector backbone: pP[RS3]
  Backbone manufacturer: constructed by Kent G. Golic; offered by Drosophila Genomics Resource Center
  Backbone size w/o insert (bp): 8700
  Vector type: Insect Expression
Growth in bacteria
  Bacterial resistance: Ampicillin, 100 μg/mL
  Growth temperature: 37°C
  Growth strain: DH5alpha
  Copy number: Unknown
Gene/Insert
  Gene/Insert name: AscI and MluI restriction enzyme sites
  Insert size (bp): 714
  Promoter: same pP[RS3]
  Cloning method: Restriction Enzyme; 5′ cloning site Bsp1407 (not destroyed); 3′ cloning site Bsp1407 (not destroyed)
  Sequencing primers: 5′ CTCAAATGGTTCGAGTGGT
Resource information
  A portion of this plasmid was derived from a plasmid made by: The pP[RS3] plasmid was constructed by Kent G. Golic and we obtained it from Drosophila Genomics Resource Center.
Terms and licenses: Academic/Nonprofit Terms; Industry Terms: Not Available to Industry
How to cite: pP[RS3]3'M was a gift from Renjie Jiao (Addgene plasmid # 53552 ; http://n2t.net/addgene:53552 ; RRID:Addgene_53552)
